LOCUS       Exported 10431 bp ds-DNA circular SYN 21-SEP-2022
DEFINITION  MAC-tagged gene expression of human IGF1R.
ACCESSION   .
VERSION     .
KEYWORDS    MAC_C_IGF1R
SOURCE      synthetic DNA construct
  ORGANISM  synthetic DNA construct
REFERENCE   1 (bases 1 to 10431)
  TITLE     MAC-tagged gene expression
REFERENCE   2 (bases 1 to 10431)
  AUTHORS   .
  TITLE     Direct Submission
  JOURNAL   Exported Sep 21, 2022 from SnapGene Server 1.1.58
            http://www.snapgene.com
FEATURES             Location/Qualifiers
     source          1..10431
                     /organism="synthetic DNA construct"
                     /mol_type="other DNA"
     primer_bind     complement(155..174)
                     /label=F1ori-R
                     /note="F1 origin, reverse primer"
     protein_bind    306..353
                     /label=FRT
                     /bound_moiety="FLP recombinase from the Saccharomyces
                     cerevisiae 2u plasmid"
                     /note="FLP-mediated recombination occurs in the 8-bp core
                     sequence TCTAGAAA (Turan and Bode, 2011)."
     CDS             361..1383
                     /codon_start=1
                     /gene="aph(4)-Ia"
                     /product="aminoglycoside phosphotransferase from E. coli"
                     /label=HygR
                     /note="confers resistance to hygromycin"
                     /translation="KKPELTATSVEKFLIEKFDSVSDLMQLSEGEESRAFSFDVGGRGY
                     VLRVNSCADGFYKDRYVYRHFASAALPIPEVLDIGEFSESLTYCISRRAQGVTLQDLPE
                     TELPAVLQPVAEAMDAIAAADLSQTSGFGPFGPQGIGQYTTWRDFICAIADPHVYHWQT
                     VMDDTVSASVAQALDELMLWAEDCPEVRHLVHADFGSNNVLTDNGRITAVIDWSEAMFG
                     DSQYEVANIFFWRPWLACMEQQTRYFERRHPELAGSPRLRAYMLRIGLDQLYQSLVDGN
                     FDDAAWAQGRCDAIVRSGAGTVGRTQIARRSAAVWTDGCVEVLADSGNRRPSTRPRAKE
                     "
     polyA_signal    1513..1634
                     /label=SV40 poly(A) signal
                     /note="SV40 polyadenylation signal"
     primer_bind     complement(1550..1569)
                     /label=SV40pA-R
                     /note="SV40 polyA, reverse primer"
     primer_bind     1604..1623
                     /label=EBV-rev
                     /note="SV40 polyA terminator, reverse primer"
     primer_bind     complement(1683..1699)
                     /label=M13 rev
                     /note="common sequencing primer, one of multiple similar
                     variants"
     primer_bind     complement(1683..1699)
                     /label=M13 Reverse
                     /note="In lacZ gene. Also called M13-rev"
     primer_bind     complement(1696..1718)
                     /label=M13/pUC Reverse
                     /note="In lacZ gene"
     protein_bind    1707..1723
                     /label=lac operator
                     /bound_moiety="lac repressor encoded by lacI"
                     /note="The lac repressor binds to the lac operator to
                     inhibit transcription in E. coli. This inhibition can be
                     relieved by adding lactose or
                     isopropyl-beta-D-thiogalactopyranoside (IPTG)."
     promoter        complement(1731..1761)
                     /label=lac promoter
                     /note="promoter for the E. coli lac operon"
     protein_bind    1776..1797
                     /label=CAP binding site
                     /bound_moiety="E. coli catabolite activator protein"
                     /note="CAP binding activates transcription in the presence
                     of cAMP."
     primer_bind     complement(1914..1931)
                     /label=L4440
                     /note="L4440 vector, forward primer"
     rep_origin      complement(2085..2673)
                     /direction=LEFT
                     /label=ori
                     /note="high-copy-number ColE1/pMB1/pBR322/pUC origin of
                     replication"
     primer_bind     complement(2165..2184)
                     /label=pBR322ori-F
                     /note="pBR322 origin, forward primer"
     CDS             complement(2844..3704)
                     /codon_start=1
                     /gene="bla"
                     /product="beta-lactamase"
                     /label=AmpR
                     /note="confers resistance to ampicillin, carbenicillin, and
                     related antibiotics"
                     /translation="MSIQHFRVALIPFFAAFCLPVFAHPETLVKVKDAEDQLGARVGYI
                     ELDLNSGKILESFRPEERFPMMSTFKVLLCGAVLSRIDAGQEQLGRRIHYSQNDLVEYS
                     PVTEKHLTDGMTVRELCSAAITMSDNTAANLLLTTIGGPKELTAFLHNMGDHVTRLDRW
                     EPELNEAIPNDERDTTMPVAMATTLRKLLTGELLTLASRQQLIDWMEADKVAGPLLRSA
                     LPAGWFIADKSGAGERGSRGIIAALGPDGKPSRIVVIYTTGSQATMDERNRQIAEIGAS
                     LIKHW"
     primer_bind     3467..3486
                     /label=Amp-R
                     /note="Ampicillin resistance gene, reverse primer"
     promoter        complement(3705..3809)
                     /gene="bla"
                     /label=AmpR promoter
     primer_bind     complement(3884..3903)
                     /label=pRS-marker
                     /note="pRS vectors, use to sequence yeast selectable
                     marker"
     enhancer        4075..4454
                     /label=CMV enhancer
                     /note="human cytomegalovirus immediate early enhancer"
     promoter        4455..4658
                     /label=CMV promoter
                     /note="human cytomegalovirus (CMV) immediate early
                     promoter"
     primer_bind     4609..4629
                     /label=CMV-F
                     /note="Human CMV immediate early promoter, forward primer"
     protein_bind    4660..4678
                     /gene="tetO"
                     /label=tet operator
                     /bound_moiety="tetracycline repressor TetR"
                     /note="bacterial operator O2 for the tetR and tetA genes"
     protein_bind    4681..4699
                     /gene="tetO"
                     /label=tet operator
                     /bound_moiety="tetracycline repressor TetR"
                     /note="bacterial operator O2 for the tetR and tetA genes"
     primer_bind     4709..4733
                     /label=LNCX
                     /note="Human CMV promoter, forward primer"
     protein_bind    4876..4900
                     /gene="mutant version of attB"
                     /label=attB1
                     /bound_moiety="BP Clonase(TM)"
                     /note="recombination site for the Gateway(R) BP reaction"
     protein_bind    complement(9008..9032)
                     /gene="mutant version of attB"
                     /label=attB2
                     /bound_moiety="BP Clonase(TM)"
                     /note="recombination site for the Gateway(R) BP reaction"
     CDS             9079..9102
                     /codon_start=1
                     /product="peptide that binds Strep-Tactin(R), an engineered
                     form of streptavidin"
                     /label=Strep-Tag II
                     /translation="WSHPQFEK"
     CDS             9139..9162
                     /codon_start=1
                     /product="peptide that binds Strep-Tactin(R), an engineered
                     form of streptavidin"
                     /label=Strep-Tag II
                     /translation="WSHPQFEK"
     CDS             9193..9219
                     /codon_start=1
                     /product="HA (human influenza hemagglutinin) epitope tag"
                     /label=HA
                     /translation="YPYDVPDYA"
     CDS             9220..10179
                     /codon_start=1
                     /product="promiscuous R118G mutant of the E. coli biotin
                     protein ligase (Cronan, 2005)"
                     /label=BirA(R118G)
                     /note="also known as BirA* or BioID"
                     /translation="KDNTVPLKLIALLANGEFHSGEQLGETLGMSRAAINKHIQTLRDW
                     GVDVFTVPGKGYSLPEPIQLLNAKQILGQLDGGSVAVLPVIDSTNQYLLDRIGELKSGD
                     ACIAEYQQAGRGGRGRKWFSPFGANLYLSMFWRLEQGPAAAIGLSLVIGIVMAEVLRKL
                     GADKVRVKWPNDLYLQDRKLAGILVELTGKTGDAAQIVIGAGINMAMRRVEESVVNQGW
                     ITLQEAGINLDRNTLAAMLIRELRAALELFEQEGLAPYLSRWEKLDNFINRPVKLIIGD
                     KEIFGISRGIDKQGALLLEQDGIIKPWMGGEISLRSAEK"
     primer_bind     complement(10223..10240)
                     /label=BGH-rev
                     /note="Bovine growth hormone terminator, reverse primer.
                     Also called BGH reverse"
     polyA_signal    10229..22
                     /label=bGH poly(A) signal
                     /note="bovine growth hormone polyadenylation signal"
ORIGIN
        1 ggggatgcgg tgggctctat ggcttctgag gcggaaagaa ccagctgggg ctctaggggg
       61 tatccccnnn nnnnnnnnnn nnnnnnnnnn nnnnnnnnnn nnnnnnnnnn nnnnnnnnnn
      121 nnnnnnnnnn nnnnnnnnnn nnnnnnnnnn nnnnnnnnnn nnnnnnnnnn nnnnnnnnnn
      181 nnnnnnnnnn ncnnnnnnnn nnnnnnnnnn nnnnnnnnnn nnnnnnnnnn nnnnnnnnnn
      241 nnnnnnnnnn nnnnnnnnnn nnnnnnnnnn nnnnnnnnnn nnnagggtga tggttcacgt
      301 acctagaagt tcctattccg aagttcctat tctctagaaa gtataggaac ttccttggcc
      361 aaaaagcctg aactcaccgc gacgtctgtc gagaagtttc tgatcgaaaa gttcgacagc
      421 gtctccgacc tgatgcagct ctcggagggc gaagaatctc gtgctttcag cttcgatgta
      481 ggagggcgtg gatatgtcct gcgggtaaat agctgcgccg atggtttcta caaagatcgt
      541 tatgtttatc ggcactttgc atcggccgcg ctcccgattc cggaagtgct tgacattggg
      601 gaattcagcg agagcctgac ctattgcatc tcccgccgtg cacagggtgt cacgttgcaa
      661 gacctgcctg aaaccgaact gcccgctgtt ctgcagccgg tcgcggaggc catggatgcg
      721 atcgctgcgg ccgatcttag ccagacgagc gggttcggcc cattcggacc gcaaggaatc
      781 ggtcaataca ctacatggcg tgatttcata tgcgcgattg ctgatcccca tgtgtatcac
      841 tggcaaactg tgatggacga caccgtcagt gcgtccgtcg cgcaggctct cgatgagctg
      901 atgctttggg ccgaggactg ccccgaagtc cggcacctcg tgcacgcgga tttcggctcc
      961 aacaatgtcc tgacggacaa tggccgcata acagcggtca ttgactggag cgaggcgatg
     1021 ttcggggatt cccaatacga ggtcgccaac atcttcttct ggaggccgtg gttggcttgt
     1081 atggagcagc agacgcgcta cttcgagcgg aggcatccgg agcttgcagg atcgccgcgg
     1141 ctccgggcgt atatgctccg cattggtctt gaccaactct atcagagctt ggttgacggc
     1201 aatttcgatg atgcagcttg ggcgcagggt cgatgcgacg caatcgtccg atccggagcc
     1261 gggactgtcg ggcgtacaca aatcgcccgc agaagcgcgg ccgtctggac cgatggctgt
     1321 gtagaagtac tcgccgatag tggaaaccga cgccccagca ctcgtccgag ggcaaaggaa
     1381 tagcacgtac tacgagattt cgattccacc gccgccttct atgaaaggtt gggcttcgga
     1441 atcgttttcc gggacgccgg ctggatgatc ctccagcgcg gggatctcat gctggagttc
     1501 ttcgcccacc ccaacttgtt tattgcagct tataatggtt acaaataaag caatagcatc
     1561 acaaatttca caaataaagc atttttttca ctgcattcta gttgtggttt gtccaaactc
     1621 atcaatgtat cttatcatgt ctgtataccg tcgacctcta gctagagctt ggcgtaatca
     1681 tggtcatagc tgtttcctgt gtgaaattgt tatccgctca caattccaca caacatacga
     1741 gccggaagca taaagtgtaa agcctggggt gcctaatgag tgagctaact cacattaatt
     1801 gcgttgcgct cactgcccgc tttccagtcg ggaaacctgt cgtgccagct gcattaatga
     1861 atcggccaac gcgcggggag aggcggtttg cgtattgggc gctcttccgc ttcctcgctc
     1921 actgactcgc tgcgctcggt cgttcggctg cggcgagcgg tatcagctca ctcaaaggcg
     1981 gtaatacggt tatccacaga atcaggggat aacgcaggaa agaacatgtg agcaaaaggc
     2041 cagcaaaagg ccaggaaccg taaaaaggcc gcgttgctgg cgtttttcca taggctccgc
     2101 ccccctgacg agcatcacaa aaatcgacgc tcaagtcaga ggtggcgaaa cccgacagga
     2161 ctataaagat accaggcgtt tccccctgga agctccctcg tgcgctctcc tgttccgacc
     2221 ctgccgctta ccggatacct gtccgccttt ctcccttcgg gaagcgtggc gctttctcat
     2281 agctcacgct gtaggtatct cagttcggtg taggtcgttc gctccaagct gggctgtgtg
     2341 cacgaacccc ccgttcagcc cgaccgctgc gccttatccg gtaactatcg tcttgagtcc
     2401 aacccggtaa gacacgactt atcgccactg gcagcagcca ctggtaacag gattagcaga
     2461 gcgaggtatg taggcggtgc tacagagttc ttgaagtggt ggcctaacta cggctacact
     2521 agaagaacag tatttggtat ctgcgctctg ctgaagccag ttaccttcgg aaaaagagtt
     2581 ggtagctctt gatccggcaa acaaaccacc gctggtagcg gtggtttttt tgtttgcaag
     2641 cagcagatta cgcgcagaaa aaaaggatct caagaagatc ctttgatctt ttctacgggg
     2701 tctgacgctc agtggaacga aaactcacgt taagggattt tggtcatgag attatcaaaa
     2761 aggatcttca cctagatcct tttaaattaa aaatgaagtt ttaaatcaat ctaaagtata
     2821 tatgagtaaa cttggtctga cagttaccaa tgcttaatca gtgaggcacc tatctcagcg
     2881 atctgtctat ttcgttcatc catagttgcc tgactccccg tcgtgtagat aactacgata
     2941 cgggagggct taccatctgg ccccagtgct gcaatgatac cgcgagaccc acgctcaccg
     3001 gctccagatt tatcagcaat aaaccagcca gccggaaggg ccgagcgcag aagtggtcct
     3061 gcaactttat ccgcctccat ccagtctatt aattgttgcc gggaagctag agtaagtagt
     3121 tcgccagtta atagtttgcg caacgttgtt gccattgcta caggcatcgt ggtgtcacgc
     3181 tcgtcgtttg gtatggcttc attcagctcc ggttcccaac gatcaaggcg agttacatga
     3241 tcccccatgt tgtgcaaaaa agcggttagc tccttcggtc ctccgatcgt tgtcagaagt
     3301 aagttggccg cagtgttatc actcatggtt atggcagcac tgcataattc tcttactgtc
     3361 atgccatccg taagatgctt ttctgtgact ggtgagtact caaccaagtc attctgagaa
     3421 tagtgtatgc ggcgaccgag ttgctcttgc ccggcgtcaa tacgggataa taccgcgcca
     3481 catagcagaa ctttaaaagt gctcatcatt ggaaaacgtt cttcggggcg aaaactctca
     3541 aggatcttac cgctgttgag atccagttcg atgtaaccca ctcgtgcacc caactgatct
     3601 tcagcatctt ttactttcac cagcgtttct gggtgagcaa aaacaggaag gcaaaatgcc
     3661 gcaaaaaagg gaataagggc gacacggaaa tgttgaatac tcatactctt cctttttcaa
     3721 tattattgaa gcatttatca gggttattgt ctcatgagcg gatacatatt tgaatgtatt
     3781 tagaaaaata aacaaatagg ggttccgcgc acatttcccc gaaaagtgcc acctgacgtc
     3841 gacggatcgg gagatctccc gatcccctat ggtgcactct cagtacaatc tgctctgatg
     3901 ccgcatagtt aagccagtat ctgctccctg cttgtgtgtt ggaggtcgct gagtagtgcg
     3961 cgagcaaaat ttaagctaca acaaggcaag gcttgaccga caattgcatg aagaatctgc
     4021 ttagggttag gcgttttgcg ctgcttcgcg atgtacgggc cagatatacg cgttgacatt
     4081 gattattgac tagttattaa tagtaatcaa ttacggggtc attagttcat agcccatata
     4141 tggagttccg cgttacataa cttacggtaa atggcccgcc tggctgaccg cccaacgacc
     4201 cccgcccatt gacgtcaata atgacgtatg ttcccatagt aacgccaata gggactttcc
     4261 attgacgtca atgggtggag tatttacggt aaactgccca cttggcagta catcaagtgt
     4321 atcatatgcc aagtacgccc cctattgacg tcaatgacgg taaatggccc gcctggcatt
     4381 atgcccagta catgacctta tgggactttc ctacttggca gtacatctac gtattagtca
     4441 tcgctattac catggtgatg cggttttggc agtacatcaa tgggcgtgga tagcggtttg
     4501 actcacgggg atttccaagt ctccacccca ttgacgtcaa tgggagtttg ttttggcacc
     4561 aaaatcaacg ggactttcca aaatgtcgta acaactccgc cccattgacg caaatgggcg
     4621 gtaggcgtgt acggtgggag gtctatataa gcagagctct ccctatcagt gatagagatc
     4681 tccctatcag tgatagagat cgtcgacgag ctcgtttagt gaaccgtcag atcgcctgga
     4741 gacgccatcc acgctgtttt gacctccata gaagacaccg ggaccgatcc agcctccgga
     4801 ctctagcgtt taaacttaag cttggtaccg agctcggatc cactagtcca gtgtggtgga
     4861 attctgcaga tatcaacaag tttgtacaaa aaagcaggct ccaccatgaa gtctggctcc
     4921 ggaggagggt ccccgacctc gctgtggggg ctcctgtttc tctccgccgc gctctcgctc
     4981 tggccgacga gtggannnnn nnnnnnnnnn nnnnnnnnnn nnnnnnnnnn nnnnnnnnnn
     5041 nnnnnnnnnn nnnnnnnnnn nnnnnnnnnn nnnnnnnnnn nnnnnnnnnn nnnnnnnnnn
     5101 nnnnnnnnnn nnnnnnnnnn nnnnnnnnnn nnnnnnnnnn nnnnnnnnnn nnnnnnnnnn
     5161 nnnnnnnnnn nnnnnnnnnn nnnnnnnnnn nnnnnnnnnn nnnnnnnnnn nnnnnnnnnn
     5221 nnnnnnnnnn nnnnnnnnnn nnnnnnnnnn nnnnnnnnnn nnnnnnnnnn nnnnnnnnnn
     5281 nnnnnnnnnn nnnnnnnnnn nnnnnnnnnn nnnnnnnnnn nnnnnnnnnn nnnnnnnnnn
     5341 nnnnnnnnnn nnnnnnnnnn nnnnnnnnnn nnnnnnnnnn nnnnnnnnnn nnnnnnnnnn
     5401 nnnnnnnnnn nnnnnnnnnn nnnnnnnnnn nnnnnnnnnn nnnnnnnnnn nnnnnnnnnn
     5461 nnnnnnnnnn nnnnnnnnnn nnnnnnnnnn nnnnnnnnnn nnnnnnnnnn nnnnnnnnnn
     5521 nnnnnnnnnn nnnnnnnnnn nnnnnnnnnn nnnnnnnnnn nnnnnnnnnn nnnnnnnnnn
     5581 nnnnnnnnnn nnnnnnnnnn nnnnnnnnnn nnnnnnnnnn nnnnnnnnnn nnnnnnnnnn
     5641 nnnnnnnnnn nnnnnnnnnn nnnnnnnnnn nnnnnnnnnn nnnnnnnnnn nnnnnnnnnn
     5701 nnnnnnnnnn nnnnnnnnnn nnnnnnnnnn nnnnnnnnnn nnnnnnnnnn nnnnnnnnnn
     5761 nnnnnnnnnn nnnnnnnnnn nnnnnnnnnn nnnnnnnnnn nnnnnnnnnn nnnnnnnnnn
     5821 nnnnnnnnnn nnnnnnnnnn nnnnnnnnnn nnnnnnnnnn nnnnnnnnnn nnnnnnnnnn
     5881 nnnnnnnnnn nnnnnnnnnn nnnnnnnnnn nnnnnnnnnn nnnnnnnnnn nnnnnnnnnn
     5941 nnnnnnnnnn nnnnnnnnnn nnnnnnnnnn nnnnnnnnnn nnnnnnnnnn nnnnnnnnnn
     6001 nnnnnnnnnn nnnnnnnnnn nnnnnnnnnn nnnnnnnnnn nnnnnnnnnn nnnnnnnnnn
     6061 nnnnnnnnnn nnnnnnnnnn nnnnnnnnnn nnnnnnnnnn nnnnnnnnnn nnnnnnnnnn
     6121 nnnnnnnnnn nnnnnnnnnn nnnnnnnnnn nnnnnnnnnn nnnnnnnnnn nnnnnnnnnn
     6181 nnnnnnnnnn nnnnnnnnnn nnnnnnnnnn nnnnnnnnnn nnnnnnnnnn nnnnnnnnnn
     6241 nnnnnnnnnn nnnnnnnnnn nnnnnnnnnn nnnnnnnnnn nnnnnnnnnn nnnnnnnnnn
     6301 nnnnnnnnnn nnnnnnnnnn nnnnnnnnnn nnnnnnnnnn nnnnnnnnnn nnnnnnnnnn
     6361 nnnnnnnnnn nnnnnnnnnn nnnnnnnnnn nnnnnnnnnn nnnnnnnnnn nnnnnnnnnn
     6421 nnnnnnnnnn nnnnnnnnnn nnnnnnnnnn nnnnnnnnnn nnnnnnnnnn nnnnnnnnnn
     6481 nnnnnnnnnn nnnnnnnnnn nnnnnnnnnn nnnnnnnnnn nnnnnnnnnn nnnnnnnnnn
     6541 nnnnnnnnnn nnnnnnnnnn nnnnnnnnnn nnnnnnnnnn nnnnnnnnnn nnnnnnnnnn
     6601 nnnnnnnnnn nnnnnnnnnn nnnnnnnnnn nnnnnnnnnn nnnnnnnnnn nnnnnnnnnn
     6661 nnnnnnnnnn nnnnnnnnnn nnnnnnnnnn nnnnnnnnnn nnnnnnnnnn nnnnnnnnnn
     6721 nnnnnnnnnn nnnnnnnnnn nnnnnnnnnn nnnnnnnnnn nnnnnnnnnn nnnnnnnnnn
     6781 nnnnnnnnnn nnnnnnnnnn nnnnnnnnnn nnnnnnnnnn nnnnnnnnnn nnnnnnnnnn
     6841 nnnnnnnnnn nnnnnnnnnn nnnnnnnnnn nnnnnnnnnn nnnnnnnnnn nnnnnnnnnn
     6901 nnnnnnnnnn nnnnnnnnnn nnnnnnnnnn nnnnnnnnnn nnnnnnnnnn nnnnnnnnnn
     6961 nnnnnnnnnn nnnnnnnnnn nnnnnnnnnn nnnnnnnnnn nnnnnnnnnn nnnnnnnnnn
     7021 nnnnnnnnnn nnnnnnnnnn nnnnnnnnnn nnnnnnnnnn nnnnnnnnnn nnnnnnnnnn
     7081 nnnnnnnnnn nnnnnnnnnn nnnnnnnnnn nnnnnnnnnn nnnnnnnnnn nnnnnnnnnn
     7141 nnnnnnnnnn nnnnnnnnnn nnnnnnnnnn nnnnnnnnnn nnnnnnnnnn nnnnnnnnnn
     7201 nnnnnnnnnn nnnnnnnnnn nnnnnnnnnn nnnnnnnnnn nnnnnnnnnn nnnnnnnnnn
     7261 nnnnnnnnnn nnnnnnnnnn nnnnnnnnnn nnnnnnnnnn nnnnnnnnnn nnnnnnnnnn
     7321 nnnnnnnnnn nnnnnnnnnn nnnnnnnnnn nnnnnnnnnn nnnnnnnnnn nnnnnnnnnn
     7381 nnnnnnnnnn nnnnnnnnnn nnnnnnnnnn nnnnnnnnnn nnnnnnnnnn nnnnnnnnnn
     7441 nnnnnnnnnn nnnnnnnnnn nnnnnnnnnn nnnnnnnnnn nnnnnnnnnn nnnnnnnnnn
     7501 nnnnnnnnnn nnnnnnnnnn nnnnnnnnnn nnnnnnnnnn nnnnnnnnnn nnnnnnnnnn
     7561 nnnnnnnnnn nnnnnnnnnn nnnnnnnnnn nnnnnnnnnn nnnnnnnnnn nnnnnnnnnn
     7621 nnnnnnnnnn nnnnnnnnnn nnnnnnnnnn nnnnnnnnnn nnnnnnnnnn nnnnnnnnnn
     7681 nnnaaaacag gatatgaaaa cttcatccat ctgatcatcg ctctgcccgt cgctgtcctg
     7741 ttgatcgtgg gagggttggt gattatgctg tacgtcttcc atagaaagag aaataacagc
     7801 aggctgggga atggagtgct gtatgcctct gtgaacccgg agtacttcag cgctgctgat
     7861 gtgtacgttc ctgatgagtg ggaggtggct cgggagaaga tcaccatgag ccgggaactt
     7921 gggcaggggt cgtttgggat ggtctatgaa ggagttgcca agggtgtggt gaaagatgaa
     7981 cctgaaacca gagtggccat taaaacagtg aacgaggccg caagcatgcg tgaaaggatt
     8041 gagtttctca acgaagcttc tgtgatgaag gagttcaatt gtcaccatgt ggtgcgattg
     8101 ctgggtgtgg tgtcccaagg ccagccaaca ctggtcatca tggaactgat gacacggggc
     8161 gatctcaaaa gttatctccg gtctctgagg ccagaaatgg agaataatcc agtcctagca
     8221 cctccaagcc tgagcaagat gattcagatg gccggagaga ttgcagacgg catggcatac
     8281 ctcaacgcca ataagttcgt ccacagagac cttgctgccc ggaattgcat ggtagccgaa
     8341 gatttcacag tcaaaatcgg agattttggt atgacgcgag atatctatga gacagactat
     8401 taccggaaag gagggaaagg gctgctgccc gtgcgctgga tgtctcctga gtccctcaag
     8461 gatggagtct tcaccactta ctcggacgtc tggtccttcg gggtcgtcct ctgggagatc
     8521 gccacactgg ccgagcagcc ctaccagggc ttgtccaacg agcaagtcct tcgcttcgtc
     8581 atggagggcg gccttctgga caagccagac aactgtcctg acatgctgtt tgaactgatg
     8641 cgcatgtgct ggcagtataa ccccaagatg aggccttcct tcctggagat catcagcagc
     8701 atcaaagagg agatggagcc tggcttccgg gaggtctcct tctactacag cgaggagaac
     8761 aagctgcccg agccggagga gctggacctg gagccagaga acatggagag cgtccccctg
     8821 gacccctcgg cctcctcgtc ctccctgcca ctgcccgaca gacactcagg acacaaggcc
     8881 gagaacggcc ccggccctgg ggtgctggtc ctccgcgcca gcttcgacga gagacagcct
     8941 tacgcccaca tgaacggggg ccgcaagaac gagcgggcct tgccgctgcc ccagtcttcg
     9001 acctgcgacc cagctttctt gtacaaagtg gttgatatca aggccgccga catcaccagc
     9061 ctgtacaaga aagtggggtg gagccatccc cagttcgaga agggcggagg atctggcggc
     9121 ggaagcggcg gaggaagctg gtcccaccct cagtttgaga aaggcaccga gctgggcagc
     9181 accatggcca gctaccccta cgacgtgccc gactacgcca aggacaacac cgtgcccctg
     9241 aagctgatcg ccctgctggc caacggcgag ttccactctg gcgagcagct gggcgagaca
     9301 ctgggcatga gcagagccgc catcaacaag cacatccaga ccctgcggga ctggggcgtg
     9361 gacgtgttca cagtgcccgg caagggctac agcctgcccg agcccatcca gctgctgaac
     9421 gccaagcaga tcctgggcca gctggatggc ggatctgtgg ccgtgctgcc cgtgatcgac
     9481 agcaccaacc agtatctgct cgaccggatc ggcgagctga agtccggcga cgcctgtatc
     9541 gccgagtacc agcaggccgg cagaggcggc aggggcagaa agtggttcag ccccttcggc
     9601 gccaacctgt acctgagcat gttctggaga ctggaacagg gcccagccgc cgctattggc
     9661 ctgagcctgg tcatcggcat cgtgatggcc gaggtgctgc ggaagctggg cgccgacaaa
     9721 gtgcgcgtga agtggcccaa cgacctgtat ctgcaggacc ggaagctggc cggcatcctg
     9781 gtggaactga ccggcaaaac aggcgacgcc gcccagatcg tgatcggcgc tggcatcaac
     9841 atggccatgc ggcgggtgga agagagcgtg gtcaaccagg gctggatcac cctgcaggaa
     9901 gccggcatca acctggaccg gaacaccctg gccgccatgc tgatcagaga gctgagagcc
     9961 gccctggaac tgttcgagca ggaaggcctg gccccctacc tgagcagatg ggagaagctg
    10021 gacaacttca tcaaccggcc cgtgaaactg atcatcggcg acaaagagat cttcggcatc
    10081 agccggggca tcgacaagca gggggccctg ctcctggaac aggacggcat catcaagccc
    10141 tggatgggcg gcgagatcag cctgcggagc gccgagaagt gatgactcga gtctagaggg
    10201 cccgtttaaa cccgctgatc agcctcgact gtgccttcta gttgccagcc atctgttgtt
    10261 tgcccctccc ccgtgccttc cttgaccctg gaaggtgcca ctcccactgt cctttcctaa
    10321 taaaatgagg aaattgcatc gcattgtctg agtaggtgtc attctattct ggggggtggg
    10381 gtggggcagg acagcaaggg ggaggattgg gaagacaata gcaggcatgc t
//
