[The description below was written by a language model from this plasmid's Addgene catalogue record and the feature table of its GenBank file.]
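Description:
MAC_C_IGF1R is a 10,431 bp circular mammalian expression plasmid built on the MAC-tag-C backbone, carrying the human insulin-like growth factor 1 receptor (IGF1R) coding sequence introduced by Gateway cloning. It is maintained in E. coli through a high-copy ColE1/pUC-type origin and an ampicillin resistance gene (bla) with its own promoter. The insert is not annotated as a feature in its own right, but it occupies the roughly 4.1 kb interval between the attB1 and attB2 recombination sites left behind by the Gateway reaction.

Expression is driven by the CMV immediate-early enhancer and promoter, followed by two tet operator sites, so transcription can be held off in cells that express the Tet repressor and switched on with tetracycline or doxycycline. Downstream of attB2, the receptor is joined at its C-terminus to the MAC tag: two Strep-Tag II peptides, an HA epitope and the promiscuous R118G mutant of E. coli biotin ligase (BirA*, BioID). A bGH polyadenylation signal terminates the transcript. This combined tag allows the same fusion protein to be used for Strep-Tactin affinity purification of stable complexes, for proximity-dependent biotinylation of nearby proteins, and for HA-based detection.

The plasmid also contains an FRT site placed directly upstream of a hygromycin resistance coding sequence with an SV40 poly(A) signal and no annotated promoter. This arrangement is typical of FLP-mediated integration systems, in which recombination into a genomic FRT locus activates the marker and yields isogenic, inducible stable lines. The associated work is an interactome study of human receptor tyrosine kinases, consistent with use in mapping IGF1R interaction partners.
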