Addgene plasmid #187770: MAC_C_IGF1R
Purpose: MAC-tagged gene expression of human IGF1R
Depositing lab: Markku Varjosalo. Depositing organization: University of Helsinki, Institute of Biotechnology. Publication: Physical and functional interactome atlas of human receptor tyrosine kinases. Salokas K, Liu X, Ohman T, Chowdhury I, Gawriyski L, Keskitalo S, Varjosalo M. EMBO Rep. 2022 Apr 5:e54041. doi: 10.15252/embr.202154041. PubMed 35384245.
Backbone
  Vector backbone: MAC-tag-C
  Vector type: Mammalian Expression
Growth in bacteria
  Bacterial resistance: Ampicillin, 100 μg/mL
  Growth temperature: 37°C
  Growth strain: DH5alpha
  Copy number: High Copy
Gene/Insert
  Gene/Insert name: IGF1R
  Species: H. sapiens (human)
  Entrez Gene: IGF1R (a.k.a. CD221, IGFIR, IGFR, JTK13)
  Cloning method: Gateway Cloning
Terms and licenses: Academic/Nonprofit Terms; Industry Terms: Not Available to Industry
How to cite: MAC_C_IGF1R was a gift from Markku Varjosalo (Addgene plasmid # 187770 ; http://n2t.net/addgene:187770 ; RRID:Addgene_187770)
